Addgene plasmid #116455: pHAGE-PDGFRB-T369M
Purpose: Lentiviral expression of PDGFRB T369M
Depositing lab: Gordon Mills & Kenneth Scott. Depositing organization: Baylor College of Medicine. Publication: Systematic Functional Annotation of Somatic Mutations in Cancer. Ng PK, Li J, Jeong KJ, Shao S, Chen H, Tsang YH, Sengupta S, Wang Z, Bhavana VH, Tran R, Soewito S, Minussi DC, Moreno D, Kong K, Dogruluk T, Lu H, Gao J, Tokheim C, Zhou DC, Johnson AM, Zeng J, Ip CKM, Ju Z, Wester M, Yu S, Li Y, Vellano CP, Schultz N, Karchin R, Ding L, Lu Y, Cheung LWT, Chen K, Shaw KR, Meric-Bernstam F, Scott KL, Yi S, Sahni N, Liang H, Mills GB. Cancer Cell. 2018 Mar 12;33(3):450-462.e10. doi: 10.1016/j.ccell.2018.01.021. PubMed 29533785.
Backbone
  Vector backbone: pHAGE
  Vector type: Lentiviral
Growth in bacteria
  Bacterial resistance: Ampicillin, 100 μg/mL
  Growth temperature: 37°C
  Growth strain: Stbl3
  Copy number: High Copy
Gene/Insert
  Gene/Insert name: PDGFRB
  Species: H. sapiens (human)
  Mutation: T369M
  Entrez Gene: PDGFRB (a.k.a. CD140B, IBGC4, IMF1, JTK12, KOGS, PDGFR, PDGFR-1, PDGFR1, PENTT)
  Cloning method: Gateway Cloning
Terms and licenses: Academic/Nonprofit Terms; Industry Terms: Not Available to Industry
How to cite: pHAGE-PDGFRB-T369M was a gift from Gordon Mills & Kenneth Scott (Addgene plasmid # 116455 ; http://n2t.net/addgene:116455 ; RRID:Addgene_116455)
