[The description below was written by a language model from this plasmid's Addgene catalogue record and pLannotate feature annotations shown in this document.]
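Description:
pHAGE-PDGFRB-T369M is an HIV-1-derived lentiviral expression plasmid built on the pHAGE backbone and carrying the human PDGFRB open reading frame with a T369M substitution. PDGFRB encodes the platelet-derived growth factor receptor beta, a cell-surface receptor tyrosine kinase. The plasmid is maintained in E. coli through a high-copy ColE1/pUC-type origin and selected with ampicillin via the bla (AmpR) gene. The record lists a recombination-deficient strain (Stbl3) as the host, as is usual for LTR-containing vectors.

The transfer cassette runs from a truncated 5' LTR through the Ψ packaging signal, a gag fragment, the Rev response element and the cPPT/CTS, and ends at a self-inactivating ΔU3 3' LTR. These elements allow the genomic RNA to be packaged, exported in a Rev-dependent manner and integrated, while leaving the integrated provirus without LTR promoter activity. Small nef, rev, lac and SV40 fragments are annotated as backbone remnants.

Expression is driven internally by the constitutive human EF-1α promoter. The PDGFRB coding sequence sits between attB1 and attB2 sites, consistent with the recorded Gateway cloning. A V5 epitope tag lies just downstream of attB2, but the record does not state whether it is fused in frame to the receptor. An EMCV IRES followed by EGFP lets the same transcript report transduced cells by fluorescence, and a WPRE enhances transcript expression. No mammalian drug-selection marker is annotated.

The stated purpose is lentiviral expression of the PDGFRB T369M variant. The associated publication concerns systematic functional annotation of somatic mutations in cancer, which suggests use in testing the functional consequences of this mutant in transduced cells.
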