Features (pLannotate 1.2.2; 27 found; start..end, strand, type, name):
    144..261     +  misc_feature   cPPT/CTS: central polypurine tract and central termination sequence of HIV-1
    309..1487    +  promoter       EF-1α promoter: strong constitutive promoter for human elongation factor EF-1α
   1508..1528    +  protein_bind   attB1: mutant version of attB; core recombination site for the Gateway® BP reaction BP Clonase™
   1534..4851    +  CDS            PDGFRB: PGFRB_HUMAN - Also known as PDGFR, PDGFR1. Experimental evidence at protein level: Swiss-Prot protein existence level 1. Tyrosine-protein kinase that acts as cell-surface receptor for homodimeric PDGFB and PDGFD and for heterodimers formed by PDGFA and PDGFB, and plays an essential role in the regulation of embryonic development, cell proliferation, survival, differentiation, chemotaxis and migration. Plays an essential role in blood vessel development by promoting proliferation, migration and recruitment of pericytes and smooth muscle cells to endothelial cells. Plays a role in the migration
   4856..4880    -  protein_bind   attB2: mutant version of attB; recombination site for the Gateway® BP reaction BP Clonase™
   4933..4974    +  CDS            V5 tag: epitope tag from simian virus 5
   5100..5562    +  misc_feature   IRES: internal ribosome entry site (IRES) of the encephalomyocarditis virus (EMCV)
   5576..6295    +  CDS            EGFP: the original enhanced GFP (Yang et al., 1996) mammalian codon-optimized
   6309..6897    +  misc_feature   WPRE: woodchuck hepatitis virus posttranscriptional regulatory element
   6905..6970    +  CDS            nef (fragment): NEF_HV1Z2 - Experimental evidence at protein level: Swiss-Prot protein existence level 1. Extracellular Nef protein targets CD4(+) T-lymphocytes for apoptosis by interacting with CXCR4 surface receptors. From Human immunodeficiency virus type 1 group M subtype D (isolate Z2/CDC-Z34) (HIV-1).
   6972..7205    +  LTR            3' LTR (ΔU3): self-inactivating 3' long terminal repeat (LTR) from HIV-1
   7410..7514    +  promoter       AmpR promoter: bla
   7515..8375    +  CDS            AmpR: β-lactamase; bla; confers resistance to ampicillin, carbenicillin, and related antibiotics
   8546..9134    +  rep_origin     ori: high-copy-number ColE1/pMB1/pBR322/pUC origin of replication
   9317..9371    +  CDS            lacI (fragment): lac repressor; lacI; The lac repressor binds to the lac operator to inhibit transcription in E. coli. This inhibition can be relieved by adding lactose or isopropyl-β-D-thiogalactopyranoside (IPTG).
   9377..9470    +  rep_origin     SV40 ori (fragment): SV40 origin of replication
   9495..9532    +  CDS            lacI (fragment): lac repressor; lacI; The lac repressor binds to the lac operator to inhibit transcription in E. coli. This inhibition can be relieved by adding lactose or isopropyl-β-D-thiogalactopyranoside (IPTG).
   9545..9566    +  protein_bind   CAP binding site: CAP binding activates transcription in the presence of cAMP. E. coli catabolite activator protein
   9581..9611    +  promoter       lac promoter: promoter for the E. coli lac operon
   9615..9637    +  protein_bind   lac operator (fragment): The lac repressor binds to the lac operator to inhibit transcription in E. coli. This inhibition can be relieved by adding lactose or isopropyl-β-D-thiogalactopyranoside (IPTG). lac repressor encoded by lacI
   9669..9752    +  polyA_signal   SV40 poly(A) signal (fragment): SV40 polyadenylation signal
   9919..10248   +  CDS            nef (fragment): NEF_HV1BR - Experimental evidence at protein level: Swiss-Prot protein existence level 1. Extracellular Nef protein targets CD4(+) T-lymphocytes for apoptosis by interacting with CXCR4 surface receptors (PubMed:14990729). From Human immunodeficiency virus type 1 group M subtype B (isolate BRU/LAI) (HIV-1).
  10296..10553   +  LTR            5' LTR (truncated): truncated 5' long terminal repeat (LTR) from HIV-1
  10600..10725   +  misc_feature   HIV-1 Ψ: packaging signal of human immunodeficiency virus type 1
  10709..11047   +  CDS            HIV-1 gag (fragment): gag protein from human immunodeficiency virus 1; gag
  11222..11455   +  misc_feature   RRE: The Rev response element (RRE) of HIV-1 allows for Rev-dependent mRNA export from the nucleus to the cytoplasm.
  11832..99      +  CDS            Rev (fragment) (across the origin): human immunodeficiency virus 1 (HIV-1) Rev protein; rev; enhances nuclear export of unspliced and incompletely spliced viral mRNAs
>Addgene plasmid #116455 | pHAGE-PDGFRB-T369M | addgene full sequence | sequence record 237709 | Addgene NGS Result
CCACCTCCCAACCCCGAGGGGACCCGACAGGCCCGAAGGAATAGAAGAAGAAGGTGGAGAGAGAGACAGA
GACAGATCCATTCGATTAGTGAACGGATCTCGACGGTATCGCCGAATTCACAAATGGCAGTATTCATCCA
CAATTTTAAAAGAAAAGGGGGGATTGGGGGGTACAGTGCAGGGGAAAGAATAGTAGACATAATAGCAACA
GACATACAAACTAAAGAATTACAAAAACAAATTACAAAAATTCAAAATTTTCGGGTTTATTACAGGGACA
GCAGAGATCCAGTTTGGACTAGTCGTGAGGCTCCGGTGCCCGTCAGTGGGCAGAGCGCACATCGCCCACA
GTCCCCGAGAAGTTGGGGGGAGGGGTCGGCAATTGAACCGGTGCCTAGAGAAGGTGGCGCGGGGTAAACT
GGGAAAGTGATGTCGTGTACTGGCTCCGCCTTTTTCCCGAGGGTGGGGGAGAACCGTATATAAGTGCAGT
AGTCGCCGTGAACGTTCTTTTTCGCAACGGGTTTGCCGCCAGAACACAGGTAAGTGCCGTGTGTGGTTCC
CGCGGGCCTGGCCTCTTTACGGGTTATGGCCCTTGCGTGCCTTGAATTACTTCCACCTGGCTGCAGTACG
TGATTCTTGATCCCGAGCTTCGGGTTGGAAGTGGGTGGGAGAGTTCGAGGCCTTGCGCTTAAGGAGCCCC
TTCGCCTCGTGCTTGAGTTGAGGCCTGGCCTGGGCGCTGGGGCCGCCGCGTGCGAATCTGGTGGCACCTT
CGCGCCTGTCTCGCTGCTTTCGATAAGTCTCTAGCCATTTAAAATTTTTGATGACCTGCTGCGACGCTTT
TTTTCTGGCAAGATAGTCTTGTAAATGCGGGCCAAGATCTGCACACTGGTATTTCGGTTTTTGGGGCCGC
GGGCGGCGACGGGGCCCGTGCGTCCCAGCGCACATGTTCGGCGAGGCGGGGCCTGCGAGCGCGGCCACCG
AGAATCGGACGGGGGTAGTCTCAAGCTGGCCGGCCTGCTCTGGTGCCTGGCCTCGCGCCGCCGTGTATCG
CCCCGCCCTGGGCGGCAAGGCTGGCCCGGTCGGCACCAGTTGCGTGAGCGGAAAGATGGCCGCTTCCCGG
CCCTGCTGCAGGGAGCTCAAAATGGAGGACGCGGCGCTCGGGAGAGCGGGCGGGTGAGTCACCCACACAA
AGGAAAAGGGCCTTTCCGTCCTCAGCCGTCGCTTCATGTGACTCCACGGAGTACCGGGCGCCGTCCAGGC
ACCTCGATTAGTTCTCGAGCTTTTGGAGTACGTCGTCTTTAGGTTGGGGGGAGGGGTTTTATGCGATGGA
GTTTCCCCACACTGAGTGGGTGGAGACTGAAGTTAGGCCAGCTTGGCACTTGATGTAATTCTCCTTGGAA
TTTGCCCTTTTTGAGTTTGGATCTTGGTTCATTCTCAAGCCTCAGACAGTGGTTCAAAGTTTTTTTCTTC
CATTTCAGGTGTCGTGAAGCGGCCCTGCAGATATCAACAAGTTTGTACAAAAAAGCAGGCACCATGCGGC
TTCCGGGTGCGATGCCAGCTCTGGCCCTCAAAGGCGAGCTGCTGTTGCTGTCTCTCCTGTTACTTCTGGA
ACCACAGATCTCTCAGGGCCTGGTCGTCACACCCCCGGGGCCAGAGCTTGTCCTCAATGTCTCCAGCACC
TTCGTTCTGACCTGCTCGGGTTCAGCTCCGGTGGTGTGGGAACGGATGTCCCAGGAGCCCCCACAGGAAA
TGGCCAAGGCCCAGGATGGCACCTTCTCCAGCGTGCTCACACTGACCAACCTCACTGGGCTAGACACGGG
AGAATACTTTTGCACCCACAATGACTCCCGTGGACTGGAGACCGATGAGCGGAAACGGCTCTACATCTTT
GTGCCAGATCCCACCGTGGGCTTCCTCCCTAATGATGCCGAGGAACTATTCATCTTTCTCACGGAAATAA
CTGAGATCACCATTCCATGCCGAGTAACAGACCCACAGCTGGTGGTGACACTGCACGAGAAGAAAGGGGA
CGTTGCACTGCCTGTCCCCTATGATCACCAACGTGGCTTTTTTGGTATCTTTGAGGACAGAAGCTACATC
TGCAAAACCACCATTGGGGACAGGGAGGTGGATTCTGATGCCTACTATGTCTACAGACTCCAGGTGTCAT
CCATCAACGTCTCTGTGAACGCAGTGCAGACTGTGGTCCGCCAGGGTGAGAACATCACCCTCATGTGCAT
TGTGATCGGGAATGAGGTGGTCAACTTCGAGTGGACATACCCCCGCAAAGAAAGTGGGCGGCTGGTGGAG
CCGGTGACTGACTTCCTCTTGGATATGCCTTACCACATCCGCTCCATCCTGCACATCCCCAGTGCCGAGT
TAGAAGACTCGGGGACCTACACCTGCAATGTGACGGAGAGTGTGAATGACCATCAGGATGAAAAGGCCAT
CAACATCACCGTGGTTGAGAGCGGCTACGTGCGGCTCCTGGGAGAGGTGGGCACACTACAATTTGCTGAG
CTGCATCGGAGCCGGACACTGCAGGTAGTGTTCGAGGCCTACCCACCGCCCACTGTCCTGTGGTTCAAAG
ACAACCGCACCCTGGGCGACTCCAGCGCTGGCGAAATCGCCCTGTCCATGCGCAACGTGTCGGAGACCCG
GTATGTGTCAGAGCTGACACTGGTTCGCGTGAAGGTGGCAGAGGCTGGCCACTACACCATGCGGGCCTTC
CATGAGGATGCTGAGGTCCAGCTCTCCTTCCAGCTACAGATCAATGTCCCTGTCCGAGTGCTGGAGCTAA
GTGAGAGCCACCCTGACAGTGGGGAACAGACAGTCCGCTGTCGTGGCCGGGGCATGCCCCAGCCGAACAT
CATCTGGTCTGCCTGCAGAGACCTCAAAAGGTGTCCACGTGAGCTGCCGCCCACGCTGCTGGGGAACAGT
TCCGAAGAGGAGAGCCAGCTGGAGACTAACGTGACGTACTGGGAGGAGGAGCAGGAGTTTGAGGTGGTGA
GCACACTGCGTCTGCAGCACGTGGATCGGCCACTGTCGGTGCGCTGCACGCTGCGCAACGCTGTGGGCCA
GGACACGCAGGAGGTCATCGTGGTGCCACACTCCTTGCCCTTTAAGGTGGTGGTGATCTCAGCCATCCTG
GCCCTGGTGGTGCTCACCATCATCTCCCTTATCATCCTCATCATGCTTTGGCAGAAGAAGCCACGTTACG
AGATCCGATGGAAGGTGATTGAGTCTGTGAGCTCTGACGGCCATGAGTACATCTACGTGGACCCCATGCA
GCTGCCCTATGACTCCACGTGGGAGCTGCCGCGGGACCAGCTTGTGCTGGGACGCACCCTCGGCTCTGGG
GCCTTTGGGCAGGTGGTGGAGGCCACGGCTCATGGCCTGAGCCATTCTCAGGCCACGATGAAAGTGGCCG
TCAAGATGCTTAAATCCACAGCCCGCAGCAGTGAGAAGCAAGCCCTTATGTCGGAGCTGAAGATCATGAG
TCACCTTGGGCCCCACCTGAACGTGGTCAACCTGTTGGGGGCCTGCACCAAAGGAGGACCCATCTATATC
ATCACTGAGTACTGCCGCTACGGAGACCTGGTGGACTACCTGCACCGCAACAAACACACCTTCCTGCAGC
ACCACTCCGACAAGCGCCGCCCGCCCAGCGCGGAGCTCTACAGCAATGCTCTGCCCGTTGGGCTCCCCCT
GCCCAGCCATGTGTCCTTGACCGGGGAGAGCGACGGTGGCTACATGGACATGAGCAAGGACGAGTCGGTG
GACTATGTGCCCATGCTGGACATGAAAGGAGACGTCAAATATGCAGACATCGAGTCCTCCAACTACATGG
CCCCTTACGATAACTACGTTCCCTCTGCCCCTGAGAGGACCTGCCGAGCAACTTTGATCAACGAGTCTCC
AGTGCTAAGCTACATGGACCTCGTGGGCTTCAGCTACCAGGTGGCCAATGGCATGGAGTTTCTGGCCTCC
AAGAACTGCGTCCACAGAGACCTGGCGGCTAGGAACGTGCTCATCTGTGAAGGCAAGCTGGTCAAGATCT
GTGACTTTGGCCTGGCTCGAGACATCATGCGGGACTCGAATTACATCTCCAAAGGCAGCACCTTTTTGCC
TTTAAAGTGGATGGCTCCGGAGAGCATCTTCAACAGCCTCTACACCACCCTGAGCGACGTGTGGTCCTTC
GGGATCCTGCTCTGGGAGATCTTCACCTTGGGTGGCACCCCTTACCCAGAGCTGCCCATGAACGAGCAGT
TCTACAATGCCATCAAACGGGGTTACCGCATGGCCCAGCCTGCCCATGCCTCCGACGAGATCTATGAGAT
CATGCAGAAGTGCTGGGAAGAGAAGTTTGAGATTCGGCCCCCCTTCTCCCAGCTGGTGCTGCTTCTCGAG
AGACTGTTGGGCGAAGGTTACAAAAAGAAGTACCAGCAGGTGGATGAGGAGTTTCTGAGGAGTGACCACC
CAGCCATCCTTCGGTCCCAGGCCCGCTTGCCTGGGTTCCATGGCCTCCGATCTCCCCTGGACACCAGCTC
CGTCCTCTATACTGCCGTGCAGCCCAATGAGGGTGACAACGACTATATCATCCCCCTGCCTGACCCCAAA
CCCGAGGTTGCTGACGAGGGCCCACTGGAGGGTTCCCCCAGCCTAGCCAGCTCCACCCTGAATGAAGTCA
ACACCTCCTCAACCATCTCCTGTGACAGCCCCCTGGAGCCCCAGGACGAACCAGAGCCAGAGCCCCAGCT
TGAGCTCCAGGTGGAGCCGGAGCCAGAGCTGGAACAGTTGCCGGATTCGGGGTGCCCTGCGCCTCGGGCG
GAAGCAGAGGATAGCTTCCTGTAGAACCCAGCTTTCTTGTACAAAGTGGTTGATATCCAGCACAGTGGCG
GCCGCTCGAGTCTAGAGGGCCCGCGGTTCGAAGGTAAGCCTATCCCTAACCCTCTCCTCGGTCTCGATTC
TACGCGTACCGGTTAGTAATGAGATCCCTCCCCCCCCCCTAACGTTACTGGCCGAAGCCGCTTGGAATAA
GGCCGGTGTGCGTTTGTCTATATGTTATTTTCCACCATATTGCCGTCTTTTGGCAATGTGAGGGCCCGGA
AACCTGGCCCTGTCTTCTTGACGAGCATTCCTAGGGGTCTTTCCCCTCTCGCCAAAGGAATGCAAGGTCT
GTTGAATGTCGTGAAGGAAGCAGTTCCTCTGGAAGCTTCTTGAAGACAAACAACGTCTGTAGCGACCCTT
TGCAGGCAGCGGAACCCCCCACCTGGCGACAGGTGCCTCTGCGGCCAAAAGCCACGTGTATAAGATACAC
CTGCAAAGGCGGCACAACCCCAGTGCCACGTTGTGAGTTGGATAGTTGTGGAAAGAGTCAAATGGCTCTC
CTCAAGCGTATTCAACAAGGGGCTGAAGGATGCCCAGAAGGTACCCCATTGTATGGGATCTGATCTGGGG
CCTCGGTGCACATGCTTTACATGTGTTTAGTCGAGGTTAAAAAAACGTCTAGGCCCCCCGAACCACGGGG
ACGTGGTTTTCCTTTGAAAAACACGATGATAATATGGCCACACATATGGTGAGCAAGGGCGAGGAGCTGT
TCACCGGGGTGGTGCCCATCCTGGTCGAGCTGGACGGCGACGTAAACGGCCACAAGTTCAGCGTGTCCGG
CGAGGGCGAGGGCGATGCCACCTACGGCAAGCTGACCCTGAAGTTCATCTGCACCACCGGCAAGCTGCCC
GTGCCCTGGCCCACCCTCGTGACCACCCTGACCTACGGCGTGCAGTGCTTCAGCCGCTACCCCGACCACA
TGAAGCAGCACGACTTCTTCAAGTCCGCCATGCCCGAAGGCTACGTCCAGGAGCGCACCATCTTCTTCAA
GGACGACGGCAACTACAAGACCCGCGCCGAGGTGAAGTTCGAGGGCGACACCCTGGTGAACCGCATCGAG
CTGAAGGGCATCGACTTCAAGGAGGACGGCAACATCCTGGGGCACAAGCTGGAGTACAACTACAACAGCC
ACAACGTCTATATCATGGCCGACAAGCAGAAGAACGGCATCAAGGTGAACTTCAAGATCCGCCACAACAT
CGAGGACGGCAGCGTGCAGCTCGCCGACCACTACCAGCAGAACACCCCCATCGGCGACGGCCCCGTGCTG
CTGCCCGACAACCACTACCTGAGCACCCAGTCCGCCCTGAGCAAAGACCCCAACGAGAAGCGCGATCACA
TGGTCCTGCTGGAGTTCGTGACCGCCGCCGGGATCACTCTCGGCATGGACGAGCTGTACAAGTAAATCGA
TAGATCCTAATCAACCTCTGGATTACAAAATTTGTGAAAGATTGACTGGTATTCTTAACTATGTTGCTCC
TTTTACGCTATGTGGATACGCTGCTTTAATGCCTTTGTATCATGCTATTGCTTCCCGTATGGCTTTCATT
TTCTCCTCCTTGTATAAATCCTGGTTGCTGTCTCTTTATGAGGAGTTGTGGCCCGTTGTCAGGCAACGTG
GCGTGGTGTGCACTGTGTTTGCTGACGCAACCCCCACTGGTTGGGGCATTGCCACCACCTGTCAGCTCCT
TTCCGGGACTTTCGCTTTCCCCCTCCCTATTGCCACGGCGGAACTCATCGCCGCCTGCCTTGCCCGCTGC
TGGACAGGGGCTCGGCTGTTGGGCACTGACAATTCCGTGGTGTTGTCGGGGAAATCATCGTCCTTTCCTT
GGCTGCTCGCCTGTGTTGCCACCTGGATTCTGCGCGGGACGTCCTTCTGCTACGTCCCTTCGGCCCTCAA
TCCAGCGGACCTTCCTTCCCGCGGCCTGCTGCCGGCTCTGCGGCCTCTTCCGCGTCTTCGCCTTCGCCCT
CAGACGAGTCGGATCTCCCTTTGGGCCGCCTCCCCGCCTGAGATCCTTTAAGACCAATGACTTACAAGGC
AGCTGTAGATCTTAGCCACTTTTTAAAAGAAAAGGGGGGACTGGAAGGGCTAATTCACTCCCAACGAAGA
CAAGATCTGCTTTTTGCTTGTACTGGGTCTCTCTGGTTAGACCAGATCTGAGCCTGGGAGCTCTCTGGCT
AACTAGGGAACCCACTGCTTAAGCCTCAATAAAGCTTGCCTTGAGTGCTTCAAGTAGTGTGTGCCCGTCT
GTTGTGTGACTCTGGTAACTAGAGATCCCTCAGACCCTTTTAGTCAGTGTGGAAAATCTCTAGCAGTAGT
AGTTCATGTCATCTTATTATTCAGTATTTATAACTTGCAAAGAAATGAATATCAGAGAGTGAGAGGCCCG
GGTTAATTAAGGAAAGGGCTAGATCATTCTTGAAGACGAAAGGGCCTCGTGATACGCCTATTTTTATAGG
TTAATGTCATGATAATAATGGTTTCTTAGACGTCAGGTGGCACTTTTCGGGGAAATGTGCGCGGAACCCC
TATTTGTTTATTTTTCTAAATACATTCAAATATGTATCCGCTCATGAGACAATAACCCTGATAAATGCTT
CAATAATATTGAAAAAGGAAGAGTATGAGTATTCAACATTTCCGTGTCGCCCTTATTCCCTTTTTTGCGG
CATTTTGCCTTCCTGTTTTTGCTCACCCAGAAACGCTGGTGAAAGTAAAAGATGCTGAAGATCAGTTGGG
TGCACGAGTGGGTTACATCGAACTGGATCTCAACAGCGGTAAGATCCTTGAGAGTTTTCGCCCCGAAGAA
CGTTTTCCAATGATGAGCACTTTTAAAGTTCTGCTATGTGGCGCGGTATTATCCCGTGTTGACGCCGGGC
AAGAGCAACTCGGTCGCCGCATACACTATTCTCAGAATGACTTGGTTGAGTACTCACCAGTCACAGAAAA
GCATCTTACGGATGGCATGACAGTAAGAGAATTATGCAGTGCTGCCATAACCATGAGTGATAACACTGCG
GCCAACTTACTTCTGACAACGATCGGAGGACCGAAGGAGCTAACCGCTTTTTTGCACAACATGGGGGATC
ATGTAACTCGCCTTGATCGTTGGGAACCGGAGCTGAATGAAGCCATACCAAACGACGAGCGTGACACCAC
GATGCCTGTAGCAATGGCAACAACGTTGCGCAAACTATTAACTGGCGAACTACTTACTCTAGCTTCCCGG
CAACAATTAATAGACTGGATGGAGGCGGATAAAGTTGCAGGACCACTTCTGCGCTCGGCCCTTCCGGCTG
GCTGGTTTATTGCTGATAAATCTGGAGCCGGTGAGCGTGGGTCTCGCGGTATCATTGCAGCACTGGGGCC
AGATGGTAAGCCCTCCCGTATCGTAGTTATCTACACGACGGGGAGTCAGGCAACTATGGATGAACGAAAT
AGACAGATCGCTGAGATAGGTGCCTCACTGATTAAGCATTGGTAACTGTCAGACCAAGTTTACTCATATA
TACTTTAGATTGATTTAAAACTTCATTTTTAATTTAAAAGGATCTAGGTGAAGATCCTTTTTGATAATCT
CATGACCAAAATCCCTTAACGTGAGTTTTCGTTCCACTGAGCGTCAGACCCCGTAGAAAAGATCAAAGGA
TCTTCTTGAGATCCTTTTTTTCTGCGCGTAATCTGCTGCTTGCAAACAAAAAAACCACCGCTACCAGCGG
TGGTTTGTTTGCCGGATCAAGAGCTACCAACTCTTTTTCCGAAGGTAACTGGCTTCAGCAGAGCGCAGAT
ACCAAATACTGTTCTTCTAGTGTAGCCGTAGTTAGGCCACCACTTCAAGAACTCTGTAGCACCGCCTACA
TACCTCGCTCTGCTAATCCTGTTACCAGTGGCTGCTGCCAGTGGCGATAAGTCGTGTCTTACCGGGTTGG
ACTCAAGACGATAGTTACCGGATAAGGCGCAGCGGTCGGGCTGAACGGGGGGTTCGTGCACACAGCCCAG
CTTGGAGCGAACGACCTACACCGAACTGAGATACCTACAGCGTGAGCTATGAGAAAGCGCCACGCTTCCC
GAAGGGAGAAAGGCGGACAGGTATCCGGTAAGCGGCAGGGTCGGAACAGGAGAGCGCACGAGGGAGCTTC
CAGGGGGAAACGCCTGGTATCTTTATAGTCCTGTCGGGTTTCGCCACCTCTGACTTGAGCGTCGATTTTT
GTGATGCTCGTCAGGGGGGCGGAGCCTATGGAAAAACGCCAGCAACGCGGCCTTTTTACGGTTCCTGGCC
TTTTGCTGGCCTTTTGCTCACATGTTCTTTCCTGCGTTATCCCCTGATTCTGTGGATAACCGTATTACCG
CCTTTGAGTGAGCTGATACCGCTCGCCGCAGCCGAACGACCGAGCGCAGCGAGTCAGTGAGCGAGGAAGC
GGAAGAGCGCCCAATACGCAAACCGCCTCTCCCCGCGCGTTGGCCGATTCATTAATGCAGCAAGCTCATG
GCTGACTAATTTTTTTTATTTATGCAGAGGCCGAGGCCGCCTCGGCCTCTGAGCTATTCCAGAAGTAGTG
AGGAGGCTTTTTTGGAGGCCTAGGCTTTTGCAAAAAGCTCCCCGTGGCACGACAGGTTTCCCGACTGGAA
AGCGGGCAGTGAGCGCAACGCAATTAATGTGAGTTAGCTCACTCATTAGGCACCCCAGGCTTTACACTTT
ATGCTTCCGGCTCGTATGTTGTGTGGAATTGTGAGCGGATAACAATTTCACACAGGAAACAGCTATGACA
TGATTACGAATTTCACAAATAAAGCATTTTTTTCACTGCATTCTAGTTGTGGTTTGTCCAAACTCATCAA
TGTATCTTATCATGTCTGGATCAACTGGATAACTCAAGCTAACCAAAATCATCCCAAACTTCCCACCCCA
TACCCTATTACCACTGCCAATTACCTGTGGTTTCATTTACTCTAAACCTGTGATTCCTCTGAATTATTTT
CATTTTAAAGAAATTGTATTTGTTAAATATGTACTACAAACTTAGTAGTTGGAAGGGCTAATTCACTCCC
AAAGAAGACAAGATATCCTTGATCTGTGGATCTACCACACACAAGGCTACTTCCCTGATTAGCAGAACTA
CACACCAGGGCCAGGGGTCAGATATCCACTGACCTTTGGATGGTGCTACAAGCTAGTACCAGTTGAGCCA
GATAAGGTAGAAGAGGCCAATAAAGGAGAGAACACCAGCTTGTTACACCCTGTGAGCCTGCATGGGATGG
ATGACCCGGAGAGAGAAGTGTTAGAGTGGAGGTTTGACAGCCGCCTAGCATTTCATCACGTGGCCCGAGA
GCTGCATCCGGAGTACTTCAAGAACTGCTGATATCGAGCTTGCTACAAGGGACTTTCCGCTGGGGACTTT
CCAGGGAGGCGTGGCCTGGGCGGGACTGGGGAGTGGCGAGCCCTCAGATCCTGCATATAAGCAGCTGCTT
TTTGCCTGTACTGGGTCTCTCTGGTTAGACCAGATCTGAGCCTGGGAGCTCTCTGGCTAACTAGGGAACC
CACTGCTTAAGCCTCAATAAAGCTTGCCTTGAGTGCTTCAAGTAGTGTGTGCCCGTCTGTTGTGTGACTC
TGGTAACTAGAGATCCCTCAGACCCTTTTAGTCAGTGTGGAAAATCTCTAGCAGTGGCGCCCGAACAGGG
ACTTGAAAGCGAAAGGGAAACCAGAGGAGCTCTCTCGACGCAGGACTCGGCTTGCTGAAGCGCGCACGGC
AAGAGGCGAGGGGCGGCGACTGGTGAGTACGCCAAAAATTTTGACTAGCGGAGGCTAGAAGGAGAGAGAT
GGGTGCGAGAGCGTCAGTATTAAGCGGGGGAGAATTAGATCGCGATGGGAAAAAATTCGGTTAAGGCCAG
GGGGAAAGAAAAAATATAAATTAAAACATATAGTATGGGCAAGCAGGGAGCTAGAACGATTCGCAGTTAA
TCCTGGCCTGTTAGAAACATCAGAAGGCTGTAGACAAATACTGGGACAGCTACAACCATCCCTTCAGACA
GGATCAGAAGAACTTAGATCATTATATAATACAGTAGCAACCCTCTATTGTGTGCATCAAAGGATAGAGA
TAAAAGACACCAAGGAAGCTTTAGACAAGATAGAGGAAGAGCAAAACAAAAGTAAGACCACCGCACAGCA
AGCGGCCGGCCGCTGATCTTCAGACCTGGAGGAGGAGATATGAGGGACAATTGGAGAAGTGAATTATATA
AATATAAAGTAGTAAAAATTGAACCATTAGGAGTAGCACCCACCAAGGCAAAGAGAAGAGTGGTGCAGAG
AGAAAAAAGAGCAGTGGGAATAGGAGCTTTGTTCCTTGGGTTCTTGGGAGCAGCAGGAAGCACTATGGGC
GCAGCGTCAATGACGCTGACGGTACAGGCCAGACAATTATTGTCTGGTATAGTGCAGCAGCAGAACAATT
TGCTGAGGGCTATTGAGGCGCAACAGCATCTGTTGCAACTCACAGTCTGGGGCATCAAGCAGCTCCAGGC
AAGAATCCTGGCTGTGGAAAGATACCTAAAGGATCAACAGCTCCTGGGGATTTGGGGTTGCTCTGGAAAA
CTCATTTGCACCACTGCTGTGCCTTGGAATGCTAGTTGGAGTAATAAATCTCTGGAACAGATTTGGAATC
ACACGACCTGGATGGAGTGGGACAGAGAAATTAACAATTACACAAGCTTAATACACTCCTTAATTGAAGA
ATCGCAAAACCAGCAAGAAAAGAATGAACAAGAATTATTGGAATTAGATAAATGGGCAAGTTTGTGGAAT
TGGTTTAACATAACAAATTGGCTGTGGTATATAAAATTATTCATAATGATAGTAGGAGGCTTGGTAGGTT
TAAGAATAGTTTTTGCTGTACTTTCTATAGTGAATAGAGTTAGGCAGGGATATTCACCATTATCGTTTCA
GAC
