>Addgene plasmid #116455 | pHAGE-PDGFRB-T369M | depositor partial sequence | sequence record 219329 | insert
ATGCGGCTTCCGGGTGCGATGCCAGCTCTGGCCCTCAAAGGCGAGCTGCTGTTGCTGTCTCTCCTGTTAC
TTCTGGAACCACAGATCTCTCAGGGCCTGGTCGTCACACCCCCGGGGCCAGAGCTTGTCCTCAATGTCTC
CAGCACCTTCGTTCTGACCTGCTCGGGTTCAGCTCCGGTGGTGTGGGAACGGATGTCCCAGGAGCCCCCA
CAGGAAATGGCCAAGGCCCAGGATGGCACCTTCTCCAGCGTGCTCACACTGACCAACCTCACTGGGCTAG
ACACGGGAGAATACTTTTGCACCCACAATGACTCCCGTGGACTGGAGACCGATGAGCGGAAACGGCTCTA
CATCTTTGTGCCAGATCCCACCGTGGGCTTCCTCCCTAATGATGCCGAGGAACTATTCATCTTTCTCACG
GAAATAACTGAGATCACCATTCCATGCCGAGTAACAGACCCACAGCTGGTGGTGACACTGCACGAGAAGA
AAGGGGACGTTGCACTGCCTGTCCCCTATGATCACCAACGTGGCTTTTTTGGTATCTTTGAGGACAGAAG
CTACATCTGCAAAACCACCATTGGGGACAGGGAGGTGGATTCTGATGCCTACTATGTCTACAGACTCCAG
GTGTCATCCATCAACGTCTCTGTGAACGCAGTGCAGACTGTGGTCCGCCAGGGTGAGAACATCACCCTCA
TGTGCATTGTGATCGGGAATGAGGTGGTCAACTTCGAGTGGACATACCCCCGCAAAGAAAGTGGGCGGCT
GGTGGAGCCGGTGACTGACTTCCTCTTGGATATGCCTTACCACATCCGCTCCATCCTGCACATCCCCAGT
GCCGAGTTAGAAGACTCGGGGACCTACACCTGCAATGTGACGGAGAGTGTGAATGACCATCAGGATGAAA
AGGCCATCAACATCACCGTGGTTGAGAGCGGCTACGTGCGGCTCCTGGGAGAGGTGGGCACACTACAATT
TGCTGAGCTGCATCGGAGCCGGACACTGCAGGTAGTGTTCGAGGCCTACCCACCGCCCACTGTCCTGTGG
TTCAAAGACAACCGCACCCTGGGCGACTCCAGCGCTGGCGAAATCGCCCTGTCCATGCGCAACGTGTCGG
AGACCCGGTATGTGTCAGAGCTGACACTGGTTCGCGTGAAGGTGGCAGAGGCTGGCCACTACACCATGCG
GGCCTTCCATGAGGATGCTGAGGTCCAGCTCTCCTTCCAGCTACAGATCAATGTCCCTGTCCGAGTGCTG
GAGCTAAGTGAGAGCCACCCTGACAGTGGGGAACAGACAGTCCGCTGTCGTGGCCGGGGCATGCCCCAGC
CGAACATCATCTGGTCTGCCTGCAGAGACCTCAAAAGGTGTCCACGTGAGCTGCCGCCCACGCTGCTGGG
GAACAGTTCCGAAGAGGAGAGCCAGCTGGAGACTAACGTGACGTACTGGGAGGAGGAGCAGGAGTTTGAG
GTGGTGAGCACACTGCGTCTGCAGCACGTGGATCGGCCACTGTCGGTGCGCTGCACGCTGCGCAACGCTG
TGGGCCAGGACACGCAGGAGGTCATCGTGGTGCCACACTCCTTGCCCTTTAAGGTGGTGGTGATCTCAGC
CATCCTGGCCCTGGTGGTGCTCACCATCATCTCCCTTATCATCCTCATCATGCTTTGGCAGAAGAAGCCA
CGTTACGAGATCCGATGGAAGGTGATTGAGTCTGTGAGCTCTGACGGCCATGAGTACATCTACGTGGACC
CCATGCAGCTGCCCTATGACTCCACGTGGGAGCTGCCGCGGGACCAGCTTGTGCTGGGACGCACCCTCGG
CTCTGGGGCCTTTGGGCAGGTGGTGGAGGCCACGGCTCATGGCCTGAGCCATTCTCAGGCCACGATGAAA
GTGGCCGTCAAGATGCTTAAATCCACAGCCCGCAGCAGTGAGAAGCAAGCCCTTATGTCGGAGCTGAAGA
TCATGAGTCACCTTGGGCCCCACCTGAACGTGGTCAACCTGTTGGGGGCCTGCACCAAAGGAGGACCCAT
CTATATCATCACTGAGTACTGCCGCTACGGAGACCTGGTGGACTACCTGCACCGCAACAAACACACCTTC
CTGCAGCACCACTCCGACAAGCGCCGCCCGCCCAGCGCGGAGCTCTACAGCAATGCTCTGCCCGTTGGGC
TCCCCCTGCCCAGCCATGTGTCCTTGACCGGGGAGAGCGACGGTGGCTACATGGACATGAGCAAGGACGA
GTCGGTGGACTATGTGCCCATGCTGGACATGAAAGGAGACGTCAAATATGCAGACATCGAGTCCTCCAAC
TACATGGCCCCTTACGATAACTACGTTCCCTCTGCCCCTGAGAGGACCTGCCGAGCAACTTTGATCAACG
AGTCTCCAGTGCTAAGCTACATGGACCTCGTGGGCTTCAGCTACCAGGTGGCCAATGGCATGGAGTTTCT
GGCCTCCAAGAACTGCGTCCACAGAGACCTGGCGGCTAGGAACGTGCTCATCTGTGAAGGCAAGCTGGTC
AAGATCTGTGACTTTGGCCTGGCTCGAGACATCATGCGGGACTCGAATTACATCTCCAAAGGCAGCACCT
TTTTGCCTTTAAAGTGGATGGCTCCGGAGAGCATCTTCAACAGCCTCTACACCACCCTGAGCGACGTGTG
GTCCTTCGGGATCCTGCTCTGGGAGATCTTCACCTTGGGTGGCACCCCTTACCCAGAGCTGCCCATGAAC
GAGCAGTTCTACAATGCCATCAAACGGGGTTACCGCATGGCCCAGCCTGCCCATGCCTCCGACGAGATCT
ATGAGATCATGCAGAAGTGCTGGGAAGAGAAGTTTGAGATTCGGCCCCCCTTCTCCCAGCTGGTGCTGCT
TCTCGAGAGACTGTTGGGCGAAGGTTACAAAAAGAAGTACCAGCAGGTGGATGAGGAGTTTCTGAGGAGT
GACCACCCAGCCATCCTTCGGTCCCAGGCCCGCTTGCCTGGGTTCCATGGCCTCCGATCTCCCCTGGACA
CCAGCTCCGTCCTCTATACTGCCGTGCAGCCCAATGAGGGTGACAACGACTATATCATCCCCCTGCCTGA
CCCCAAACCCGAGGTTGCTGACGAGGGCCCACTGGAGGGTTCCCCCAGCCTAGCCAGCTCCACCCTGAAT
GAAGTCAACACCTCCTCAACCATCTCCTGTGACAGCCCCCTGGAGCCCCAGGACGAACCAGAGCCAGAGC
CCCAGCTTGAGCTCCAGGTGGAGCCGGAGCCAGAGCTGGAACAGTTGCCGGATTCGGGGTGCCCTGCGCC
TCGGGCGGAAGCAGAGGATAGCTTCCTGTAG
